Addgene plasmid #221103: pRS413-MET25pr
Purpose: (Empty Backbone) Methionine-repressible gene expression
Depositing lab: Allyson O’Donnell. Depositing organization: University of Pittsburgh (University, School of Medicine, and Cancer Institute). Publication: Optimization of the fluorogen-activating protein tag for quantitative protein trafficking and colocalization studies in S. cerevisiae. Oppenheimer KG, Hager NA, McAtee CK, Filiztekin E, Shang C, Warnick JA, Bruchez MP, Brodsky JL, Prosser DC, Kwiatkowski AV, O'Donnell AF. Mol Biol Cell. 2024 Jul 1;35(7):mr5. doi: 10.1091/mbc.E24-04-0174. Epub 2024 May 29. PubMed 38809589.
Backbone
  Vector backbone: pRS413
  Vector type: Yeast Expression
  Selectable markers: HIS3
Growth in bacteria
  Bacterial resistance: Ampicillin, 100 μg/mL
  Growth temperature: 37°C
  Growth strain: DH5alpha
  Copy number: Low Copy
Gene/Insert
  Gene/Insert name: None
Terms and licenses: Academic/Nonprofit Terms; Industry Terms: Not Available to Industry
Depositor comments: The TEF1 promoter from the pRS413-TEF1pr plasmid (Mumberg et al., 1995) was removed by restriction digestion and replaced with the MET25 promoter (PCR amplified from the pUG vector series) flanked by SacI and XbaI restriction sites.
How to cite: pRS413-MET25pr was a gift from Allyson O’Donnell (Addgene plasmid # 221103 ; http://n2t.net/addgene:221103 ; RRID:Addgene_221103)
