[The description below was written by a language model from this plasmid's Addgene catalogue record and pLannotate feature annotations shown in this document.]
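Description:
pRS413-MET25pr is an empty yeast expression backbone derived from the pRS413 centromeric shuttle vector, built to place a gene of interest under methionine-repressible control in Saccharomyces cerevisiae. In yeast it is maintained through a CEN6/ARS element, which gives stable, low-copy segregation, and it is selected by complementation of histidine auxotrophy with the HIS3 marker, driven by its own promoter. In E. coli it replicates from a ColE1/pUC-type origin and is selected with ampicillin through the β-lactamase gene. An f1 origin is also present, allowing single-stranded DNA production.

According to the depositor, the plasmid was made from pRS413-TEF1pr by excising the constitutive TEF1 promoter and replacing it with a PCR-amplified MET25 promoter (also known as MET17 or MET15) flanked by SacI and XbaI sites. The feature table places this promoter directly upstream of, and in the same orientation as, a remnant of the pBluescript multiple cloning site, so an open reading frame cloned there is transcribed when methionine is absent or limiting and repressed when methionine is added. The cloning region sits within the usual pBluescript-derived context, flanked by T3 and T7 promoters and by lac promoter/operator and lacZα fragments. No insert is present. The annotation does not identify a yeast transcription terminator downstream of the cloning site, so its presence cannot be confirmed from the feature table.

The vector suits titratable or switchable low-copy expression of yeast proteins. The associated publication concerns fluorogen-activating protein tags for quantitative protein trafficking and colocalization studies in budding yeast.
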