Features (pLannotate 1.2.2; 20 found; start..end, strand, type, name):
    137..186     +  misc_feature   bom (fragment): basis of mobility region from pBR322
    187..267     -  CDS            MRM1 (fragment): MRM1_YEAST - Also known as PET56 From Saccharomyces cerevisiae (strain ATCC 204508 / S288c) (Baker's yeast).
    317..504     +  promoter       HIS3 promoter: S. cerevisiae HIS3
    505..1167    +  CDS            HIS3: imidazoleglycerol-phosphate dehydratase, required for histidine biosynthesis; S. cerevisiae HIS3; yeast auxotrophic marker
   1375..1426    +  misc_feature   bom (fragment): basis of mobility region from pBR322
   1454..1882    -  rep_origin     f1 ori (sequence partly withheld): f1 bacteriophage origin of replication; arrow indicates direction of (+) strand synthesis
   1886..2041    -  CDS            lacZα (fragment): LacZα fragment of β-galactosidase; lacZ fragment
   2049..2067    +  promoter       T7 promoter: promoter for bacteriophage T7 RNA polymerase
   2076..2160    -  misc_feature   MCS (fragment): pBluescript multiple cloning site
   2160..2509    -  promoter       MET17 promoter: S. cerevisiae MET17; expression is repressed by methionine; MET15; MET25
   2560..2578    -  promoter       T3 promoter: promoter for bacteriophage T3 RNA polymerase
   2623..2639    -  protein_bind   lac operator: The lac repressor binds to the lac operator to inhibit transcription in E. coli. This inhibition can be relieved by adding lactose or isopropyl-β-D-thiogalactopyranoside (IPTG). lac repressor encoded by lacI
   2647..2677    -  promoter       lac promoter: promoter for the E. coli lac operon
   2692..2713    -  protein_bind   CAP binding site: CAP binding activates transcription in the presence of cAMP. E. coli catabolite activator protein
   2726..2818    -  CDS            lacI (fragment): lac repressor; lacI; The lac repressor binds to the lac operator to inhibit transcription in E. coli. This inhibition can be relieved by adding lactose or isopropyl-β-D-thiogalactopyranoside (IPTG).
   3001..3589    -  rep_origin     ori: high-copy-number ColE1/pMB1/pBR322/pUC origin of replication
   3760..4620    -  CDS            AmpR: β-lactamase; bla; confers resistance to ampicillin, carbenicillin, and related antibiotics
   4621..4725    -  promoter       AmpR promoter: bla
   4755..5258    -  misc_feature   CEN/ARS: S. cerevisiae CEN6 centromere fused to an autonomously replicating sequence
   5333..35      +  CDS            rop (fragment) (across the origin): Rop protein, which maintains plasmids at low copy number; rop
>Addgene plasmid #221103 | pRS413-MET25pr | addgene full sequence | sequence record 440006 | Addgene NGS Result
TCGCGCGTTTCGGTGATGACGGTGAAAACCTCTGACACATGCAGCTCCCGGAGACGGTCACAGCTTGTCT
GTAAGCGGATGCCGGGAGCAGACAAGCCCGTCAGGGCGCGTCAGCGGGTGTTGGCGGGTGTCGGGGCTGG
CTTAACTATGCGGCATCAGAGCAGATTGTACTGAGAGTGCACCATAAATTCCCGTTTTAAGAGCTTGGTG
AGCGCTAGGAGTCACTGCCAGGTATCGTTTGAACACGGCATTAGTCAGGGAAGTCATAACACAGTCCTTT
CCCGCAATTTTCTTTTTCTATTACTCTTGGCCTCCTCTAGTACACTCTATATTTTTTTATGCCTCGGTAA
TGATTTTCATTTTTTTTTTTCCACCTAGCGGATGACTCTTTTTTTTTCTTAGCGATTGGCATTATCACAT
AATGAATTATACATTATATAAAGTAATGTGATTTCTTCGAAGAATATACTAAAAAATGAGCAGGCAAGAT
AAACGAAGGCAAAGATGACAGAGCAGAAAGCCCTAGTAAAGCGTATTACAAATGAAACCAAGATTCAGAT
TGCGATCTCTTTAAAGGGTGGTCCCCTAGCGATAGAGCACTCGATCTTCCCAGAAAAAGAGGCAGAAGCA
GTAGCAGAACAGGCCACACAATCGCAAGTGATTAACGTCCACACAGGTATAGGGTTTCTGGACCATATGA
TACATGCTCTGGCCAAGCATTCCGGCTGGTCGCTAATCGTTGAGTGCATTGGTGACTTACACATAGACGA
CCATCACACCACTGAAGACTGCGGGATTGCTCTCGGTCAAGCTTTTAAAGAGGCCCTAGGGGCCGTGCGT
GGAGTAAAAAGGTTTGGATCAGGATTTGCGCCTTTGGATGAGGCACTTTCCAGAGCGGTGGTAGATCTTT
CGAACAGGCCGTACGCAGTTGTCGAACTTGGTTTGCAAAGGGAGAAAGTAGGAGATCTCTCTTGCGAGAT
GATCCCGCATTTTCTTGAAAGCTTTGCAGAGGCTAGCAGAATTACCCTCCACGTTGATTGTCTGCGAGGC
AAGAATGATCATCACCGTAGTGAGAGTGCGTTCAAGGCTCTTGCGGTTGCCATAAGAGAAGCCACCTCGC
CCAATGGTACCAACGATGTTCCCTCCACCAAAGGTGTTCTTATGTAGTGACACCGATTATTTAAAGCTGC
AGCATACGATATATATACATGTGTATATATGTATACCTATGAATGTCAGTAAGTATGTATACGAACAGTA
TGATACTGAAGATGACAAGGTAATGCATCATTCTATACGTGTCATTCTGAACGAGGCGCGCTTTCCTTTT
TTCTTTTTGCTTTTTCTTTTTTTTTCTCTTGAACTCGACGGATCTATGCGGTGTGAAATACCGCACAGAT
GCGTAAGGAGAAAATACCGCATCAGGAAATTGTAAGCGTTAATATTTTGTTAAAATTCGCGTTAAATTTT
TGTTAAATCAGCTCATTTTTTAACCAATAGGCCGAAATCGGCAAAATCCCTTATAAATCAAAAGAATAGA
CCGAGATAGGGT
[37 nt withheld, positions 1553-1589]
AAAGAACGTGGACTCCAACGTCAAAGG
[49 nt withheld, positions 1617-1665]
T
[91 nt withheld, positions 1667-1757]
G
[124 nt withheld, positions 1759-1882]
CCATTCGCCATTCAGGCTGCGCAACTGTTGGGAAGGGCGATCGGTGCGGGCCTCTTCGCTATTACGCCAG
CTGGCGAAAGGGGGATGTGCTGCAAGGCGATTAAGTTGGGTAACGCCAGGGTTTTCCCAGTCACGACGTT
GTAAAACGACGGCCAGTGAGCGCGCGTAATACGACTCACTATAGGGCGAATTGGGTACCGGGCCCCCCCT
CGAGGTCGACGGTATCGATAAGCTTGATATCGAATTCCTGCAGCCCGGGGGATCCACTAGTTCTAGAGTA
TGGATGGGGGTAATAGAATTGTATCTATGTATCTGACGACCCTGTATTACACGAAGGAAATAGTAGATGA
AAAGACAAGAGAGCAAGAAAAAGGAAAAACTTCCTTTCTAACAGACGCTTTACTTAACCTTATATATATC
TTATTTTTTTCATCGAGCGTGTTCAATTGGACAAGGTGCCACCTTTTCGACACTTCGGTTATTATGTTAC
ACAGTTTTCATGAGGATGGCGCCTTGACTAACTTAATTAGTCATTTGCCAACCACCACAGTTCCCCAATA
TCGACAGCTTCACGTGCCATTTGCCATTTTGCGATCATGTGACCTCAAGAGAAAAAGCAAAAAATAATGA
GAGCTAAGGGATTCGAACCCTTGCATCCGGAGCTCCAGCTTTTGTTCCCTTTAGTGAGGGTTAATTGCGC
GCTTGGCGTAATCATGGTCATAGCTGTTTCCTGTGTGAAATTGTTATCCGCTCACAATTCCACACAACAT
ACGAGCCGGAAGCATAAAGTGTAAAGCCTGGGGTGCCTAATGAGTGAGCTAACTCACATTAATTGCGTTG
CGCTCACTGCCCGCTTTCCAGTCGGGAAACCTGTCGTGCCAGCTGCATTAATGAATCGGCCAACGCGCGG
GGAGAGGCGGTTTGCGTATTGGGCGCTCTTCCGCTTCCTCGCTCACTGACTCGCTGCGCTCGGTCGTTCG
GCTGCGGCGAGCGGTATCAGCTCACTCAAAGGCGGTAATACGGTTATCCACAGAATCAGGGGATAACGCA
GGAAAGAACATGTGAGCAAAAGGCCAGCAAAAGGCCAGGAACCGTAAAAAGGCCGCGTTGCTGGCGTTTT
TCCATAGGCTCCGCCCCCCTGACGAGCATCACAAAAATCGACGCTCAAGTCAGAGGTGGCGAAACCCGAC
AGGACTATAAAGATACCAGGCGTTTCCCCCTGGAAGCTCCCTCGTGCGCTCTCCTGTTCCGACCCTGCCG
CTTACCGGATACCTGTCCGCCTTTCTCCCTTCGGGAAGCGTGGCGCTTTCTCATAGCTCACGCTGTAGGT
ATCTCAGTTCGGTGTAGGTCGTTCGCTCCAAGCTGGGCTGTGTGCACGAACCCCCCGTTCAGCCCGACCG
CTGCGCCTTATCCGGTAACTATCGTCTTGAGTCCAACCCGGTAAGACACGACTTATCGCCACTGGCAGCA
GCCACTGGTAACAGGATTAGCAGAGCGAGGTATGTAGGCGGTGCTACAGAGTTCTTGAAGTGGTGGCCTA
ACTACGGCTACACTAGAAGAACAGTATTTGGTATCTGCGCTCTGCTGAAGCCAGTTACCTTCGGAAAAAG
AGTTGGTAGCTCTTGATCCGGCAAACAAACCACCGCTGGTAGCGGTGGTTTTTTTGTTTGCAAGCAGCAG
ATTACGCGCAGAAAAAAAGGATCTCAAGAAGATCCTTTGATCTTTTCTACGGGGTCTGACGCTCAGTGGA
ACGAAAACTCACGTTAAGGGATTTTGGTCATGAGATTATCAAAAAGGATCTTCACCTAGATCCTTTTAAA
TTAAAAATGAAGTTTTAAATCAATCTAAAGTATATATGAGTAAACTTGGTCTGACAGTTACCAATGCTTA
ATCAGTGAGGCACCTATCTCAGCGATCTGTCTATTTCGTTCATCCATAGTTGCCTGACTCCCCGTCGTGT
AGATAACTACGATACGGGAGGGCTTACCATCTGGCCCCAGTGCTGCAATGATACCGCGAGACCCACGCTC
ACCGGCTCCAGATTTATCAGCAATAAACCAGCCAGCCGGAAGGGCCGAGCGCAGAAGTGGTCCTGCAACT
TTATCCGCCTCCATCCAGTCTATTAATTGTTGCCGGGAAGCTAGAGTAAGTAGTTCGCCAGTTAATAGTT
TGCGCAACGTTGTTGCCATTGCTACAGGCATCGTGGTGTCACGCTCGTCGTTTGGTATGGCTTCATTCAG
CTCCGGTTCCCAACGATCAAGGCGAGTTACATGATCCCCCATGTTGTGCAAAAAAGCGGTTAGCTCCTTC
GGTCCTCCGATCGTTGTCAGAAGTAAGTTGGCCGCAGTGTTATCACTCATGGTTATGGCAGCACTGCATA
ATTCTCTTACTGTCATGCCATCCGTAAGATGCTTTTCTGTGACTGGTGAGTACTCAACCAAGTCATTCTG
AGAATAGTGTATGCGGCGACCGAGTTGCTCTTGCCCGGCGTCAATACGGGATAATACCGCGCCACATAGC
AGAACTTTAAAAGTGCTCATCATTGGAAAACGTTCTTCGGGGCGAAAACTCTCAAGGATCTTACCGCTGT
TGAGATCCAGTTCGATGTAACCCACTCGTGCACCCAACTGATCTTCAGCATCTTTTACTTTCACCAGCGT
TTCTGGGTGAGCAAAAACAGGAAGGCAAAATGCCGCAAAAAAGGGAATAAGGGCGACACGGAAATGTTGA
ATACTCATACTCTTCCTTTTTCAATATTATTGAAGCATTTATCAGGGTTATTGTCTCATGAGCGGATACA
TATTTGAATGTATTTAGAAAAATAAACAAATAGGGGTTCCGCGCACATTTCCCCGAAAAGTGCCACCTGA
CGGATCGCTTGCCTGTAACTTACACGCGCCTCGTATCTTTTAATGATGGAATAATTTGGGAATTTACTCT
GTGTTTATTTATTTTTATGTTTTGTATTTGGATTTTAGAAAGTAAATAAAGAAGGTAGAAGAGTTACGGA
ATGAAGAAAAAAAAATAAACAAAGGTTTAAAAAATTTCAACAAAAAGCGTACTTTACATATATATTTATT
AGACAAGAAAAGCAGATTAAATAGATATACATTCGATTAACGATAAGTAAAATGTAAAATCACAGGATTT
TCGTGTGTGGTCTTCTACACAGACAAGATGAAACAATTCGGCATTAATACCTGAGAGCAGGAAGAGCAAG
ATAAAAGGTAGTATTTGTTGGCGATCCCCCTAGAGTCTTTTACATCTTCGGAAAACAAAAACTATTTTTT
CTTTAATTTCTTTTTTTACTTTCTATTTTTAATTTATATATTTATATTAAAAAATTTAAATTATAATTAT
TTTTATAGCACGTGATGAAAAGGACCCTAAGAAACCATTATTATCATGACATTAACCTATAAAAATAGGC
GTATCACGAGGCCCTTTCGTC
